Addgene plasmid #100662: YCe2786 HC_Kan_conn_T-V
Purpose: EMMA toolkit Assembly connector T-V
Depositing lab: Yizhi Cai. Depositing organization: University of Edinburgh. Publication: EMMA: An Extensible Mammalian Modular Assembly Toolkit for the Rapid Design and Production of Diverse Expression Vectors. Martella A, Matjusaitis M, Auxillos J, Pollard SM, Cai Y. ACS Synth Biol. 2017 Apr 24. doi: 10.1021/acssynbio.7b00016. PubMed 28418644.
Backbone
  Vector backbone: pSMART HC_Kan
  Vector type: Synthetic Biology
Growth in bacteria
  Bacterial resistance: Kanamycin, 50 μg/mL
  Growth temperature: 37°C
  Growth strain: DH5alpha
  Copy number: High Copy
Gene/Insert
  Gene/Insert name: EMMA toolkit Assembly connector T-V
  Species: Synthetic
  Cloning method: Restriction Enzyme; 5′ cloning site Unknown (unknown if destroyed); 3′ cloning site Unknown (unknown if destroyed)
Terms and licenses: Academic/Nonprofit Terms; Industry Terms: Not Available to Industry
Depositor comments: DNA element with no function. It is used as a bridge to connect parts placed in position 19 and 22 of EMMA platform.
How to cite: YCe2786 HC_Kan_conn_T-V was a gift from Yizhi Cai (Addgene plasmid # 100662 ; http://n2t.net/addgene:100662 ; RRID:Addgene_100662)
