[The description below was written by a language model from this plasmid's Addgene catalogue record and pLannotate feature annotations shown in this document.]
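Description:
YCe2786 HC_Kan_conn_T-V is a small synthetic-biology part plasmid from the EMMA (Extensible Mammalian Modular Assembly) toolkit, built on the pSMART HC_Kan backbone and maintained in E. coli. At under 1.9 kb it consists almost entirely of backbone. A high-copy ColE1/pUC-type origin provides replication, and selection comes from a kanamycin resistance gene, the aph(3')-Ia aminoglycoside phosphotransferase, which is annotated as being driven by the cat promoter. Three transcription terminators (tonB, T7Te and T3Te) flank the resistance cassette and the origin. This arrangement is characteristic of the pSMART design, where terminators insulate the cloning site from transcription reading into or out of the vector.

The payload is a short synthetic "connector" named T-V. According to the depositor it has no biological function of its own. It acts as a bridge that joins parts occupying positions 19 and 22 of the EMMA layout, so that a mammalian expression vector can still be assembled when the intervening positions are left empty. The connector is not annotated in either feature table. It presumably lies in the unannotated stretch of roughly 200 nt outside the backbone elements, but the record does not give its boundaries, and the cloning sites used are listed as unknown.

Two sequence records are provided, a depositor sequence and a repository sequencing result. They differ by only two nucleotides in length and show the same feature order. The sequencing result flags the KanR coding sequence as a slightly shorter fragment, while the depositor sequence annotates it as complete.
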