Features (pLannotate 1.2.2; 6 found; start..end, strand, type, name):
    213..244     +  terminator     tonB terminator: bidirectional E. coli tonB-P14 transcription terminator
    245..347     +  promoter       cat promoter: promoter of the E. coli cat gene encoding chloramphenicol acetyltransferase
    348..1163    +  CDS            KanR: aminoglycoside phosphotransferase; aph(3')-Ia; confers resistance to kanamycin in bacteria or G418 (Geneticin®) in eukaryotes
   1187..1214    +  terminator     T7Te terminator: phage T7 early transcription terminator
   1226..1813    -  rep_origin     ori: high-copy-number ColE1/pMB1/pBR322/pUC origin of replication
   1835..1864    -  terminator     T3Te terminator: phage T3 early transcription terminator
>Addgene plasmid #100662 | YCe2786 HC_Kan_conn_T-V | depositor full sequence | sequence record 189584 | YCe2786 HC_Kan_conn_T-V sequence 1871 bps
TGATTGCAGTCCAGTTACGCTGGAGTCTGAGGCTCGTCCTGAATGATATCAAGCTTGAATTCGTTTTTAA
CGCAGCCGTCTCGAGCGGCTAATAATTCACTCCTCCTGGTCGCCTCTTCATACTCCCGTTGCGAGACGAG
GCCGTTATGACGAATTCTCTAGATATCGCTCAATACTGACCATTTAAATCATACCTGACCTCCATAGCAG
AAAGTCAAAAGCCTCCGACCGGAGGCTTTTGACTTGATCGGCACGTAAGAGGTTCCAACTTTCACCATAA
TGAAATAAGATCACTACCGGGCGTATTTTTTGAGTTATCGAGATTTTCAGGAGCTAAGGAAGCTAAAATG
AGCCATATTCAACGGGAAACGTCTTGCTCGAGGCCGCGATTAAATTCCAACATGGATGCTGATTTATATG
GGTATAAATGGGCTCGCGATAATGTCGGGCAATCAGGTGCGACAATCTATCGATTGTATGGGAAGCCCGA
TGCGCCAGAGTTGTTTCTGAAACATGGCAAAGGTAGCGTTGCCAATGATGTTACAGATGAGATGGTCAGG
CTAAACTGGCTGACGGAATTTATGCCTCTTCCGACCATCAAGCATTTTATCCGTACTCCTGATGATGCAT
GGTTACTCACCACTGCGATCCCAGGGAAAACAGCATTCCAGGTATTAGAAGAATATCCTGATTCAGGTGA
AAATATTGTTGATGCGCTGGCAGTGTTCCTGCGCCGGTTGCATTCGATTCCTGTTTGTAATTGTCCTTTT
AACGGCGATCGCGTATTTCGTCTCGCTCAGGCGCAATCACGAATGAATAACGGTTTGGTTGGTGCGAGTG
ATTTTGATGACGAGCGTAATGGCTGGCCTGTTGAACAAGTCTGGAAAGAAATGCATAAGCTTTTGCCATT
CTCACCGGATTCAGTCGTCACTCATGGTGATTTCTCACTTGATAACCTTATTTTTGACGAGGGGAAATTA
ATAGGTTGTATTGATGTTGGACGAGTCGGAATCGCAGACCGATACCAGGATCTTGCCATCCTATGGAACT
GCCTCGGTGAGTTTTCTCCTTCATTACAGAAACGGCTTTTTCAAAAATATGGTATTGATAATCCTGATAT
GAATAAATTGCAGTTTCACTTGATGCTCGATGAGTTTTTCTAATGAGGGCCCAAATGTAATCACCTGGCT
CACCTTCGGGTGGGCCTTTCTGCGTTGCTGGCGTTTTTCCATAGGCTCCGCCCCCCTGACGAGCATCACA
AAAATCGATGCTCAAGTCAGAGGTGGCGAAACCCGACAGGACTATAAAGATACCAGGCGTTTCCCCCTGG
AAGCTCCCTCGTGCGCTCTCCTGTTCCGACCCTGCCGCTTACCGGATACCTGTCCGCCTTTCTCCCTTCG
GGAAGCGTGGCGCTTTCTCATAGCTCACGCTGTAGGTATCTCAGTTCGGTGTAGGTCGTTCGCTCCAAGC
TGGGCTGTGTGCACGAACCCCCCGTTCAGCCCGACCGCTGCGCCTTATCCGGTAACTATCGTCTTGAGTC
CAACCCGGTAAGACACGACTTATCGCCACTGGCAGCAGCCACTGGTAACAGGATTAGCAGAGCGAGGTAT
GTAGGCGGTGCTACAGAGTTCTTGAAGTGGTGGCCTAACTACGGCTACACTAGAAGAACAGTATTTGGTA
TCTGCGCTCTGCTGAAGCCAGTTACCTCGGAAAAAGAGTTGGTAGCTCTTGATCCGGCAAACAAACCACC
GCTGGTAGCGGTGGTTTTTTTGTTTGCAAGCAGCAGATTACGCGCAGAAAAAAAGGATCTCAAGAAGATC
CTTTGATTTTCTACCGAAGAAAGGCCCACCCGTGAAGGTGAGCCAGTGAGT
