Features (pLannotate 1.2.2; 6 found; start..end, strand, type, name):
    214..245     +  terminator     tonB terminator: bidirectional E. coli tonB-P14 transcription terminator
    246..348     +  promoter       cat promoter: promoter of the E. coli cat gene encoding chloramphenicol acetyltransferase
    349..1162    +  CDS            KanR (fragment): aminoglycoside phosphotransferase; aph(3')-Ia; confers resistance to kanamycin in bacteria or G418 (Geneticin®) in eukaryotes
   1185..1212    +  terminator     T7Te terminator: phage T7 early transcription terminator
   1224..1811    -  rep_origin     ori: high-copy-number ColE1/pMB1/pBR322/pUC origin of replication
   1833..1862    -  terminator     T3Te terminator: phage T3 early transcription terminator
>Addgene plasmid #100662 | YCe2786 HC_Kan_conn_T-V | addgene full sequence | sequence record 192776 | Addgene NGS Result
TGATTGCAGTCCAGTTACGCTGGAGTCTGAGGCTCGTCCTGAATGATATCAAGCTTGAATTCGTTTTTAA
CGCAGCCGTCTCGAGCGGCTAATAATTCACTCCTCCTGGTCGCCTCTTCATACTCCCGTTGCGAGACGAG
GCCGTTTATGACGAATTCTCTAGATATCGCTCAATACTGACCATTTAAATCATACCTGACCTCCATAGCA
GAAAGTCAAAAGCCTCCGACCGGAGGCTTTTGACTTGATCGGCACGTAAGAGGTTCCAACTTTCACCATA
ATGAAATAAGATCACTACCGGGCGTATTTTTTGAGTTATCGAGATTTTCAGGAGCTAAGGAAGCTAAAAT
GAGCCATATTCAACGGGAAACGTCTTGCTCGAGGCCGCGATTAAATTCCAACATGGATGCTGATTTATAT
GGGTATAAATGGGCTCGCGATAATGTCGGGCAATCAGGTGCGACAATCTATCGATTGTATGGGAAGCCCG
ATGCGCCAGAGTTGTTTCTGAAACATGGCAAAGGTAGCGTTGCCAATGATGTTACAGATGAGATGGTCAG
GCTAAACTGGCTGACGGAATTTATGCCTCTTCCGACCATCAAGCATTTTATCCGTACTCCTGATGATGCA
TGGTTACTCACCACTGCGATCCCAGGGAAAACAGCATTCCAGGTATTAGAAGAATATCCTGATTCAGGTG
AAAATATTGTTGATGCGCTGGCAGTGTTCCTGCGCCGGTTGCATTCGATTCCTGTTTGTAATTGTCCTTT
TAACGGCGATCGCGTATTTCGTCTCGCTCAGGCGCAATCACGAATGAATAACGGTTTGGTTGGTGCGAGT
GATTTTGATGACGAGCGTAATGGCTGGCCTGTTGAACAAGTCTGGAAAGAAATGCATAAGCTTTTGCCAT
TCTCACCGGATTCAGTCGTCACTCATGGTGATTTCTCACTTGATAACCTTATTTTTGACGAGGGGAAATT
AATAGGTTGTATTGATGTTGGACGAGTCGGAATCGCAGACCGATACCAGGATCTTGCCATCCTATGGAAC
TGCCTCGGTGAGTTTTCTCCTTCATTACAGAAACGGCTTTTTCAAAAATATGGTATTGATAATCCTGATA
TGAATAAATTGCAGTTTCACTTGATGCTCGATGAGTTTTTCTGAGGGCCCAAATGTAATCACCTGGCTCA
CCTTCGGGTGGGCCTTTCTGCGTTGCTGGCGTTTTTCCATAGGCTCCGCCCCCCTGACGAGCATCACAAA
AATCGATGCTCAAGTCAGAGGTGGCGAAACCCGACAGGACTATAAAGATACCAGGCGTTTCCCCCTGGAA
GCTCCCTCGTGCGCTCTCCTGTTCCGACCCTGCCGCTTACCGGATACCTGTCCGCCTTTCTCCCTTCGGG
AAGCGTGGCGCTTTCTCATAGCTCACGCTGTAGGTATCTCAGTTCGGTGTAGGTCGTTCGCTCCAAGCTG
GGCTGTGTGCACGAACCCCCCGTTCAGCCCGACCGCTGCGCCTTATCCGGTAACTATCGTCTTGAGTCCA
ACCCGGTAAGACACGACTTATCGCCACTGGCAGCAGCCACTGGTAACAGGATTAGCAGAGCGAGGTATGT
AGGCGGTGCTACAGAGTTCTTGAAGTGGTGGCCTAACTACGGCTACACTAGAAGAACAGTATTTGGTATC
TGCGCTCTGCTGAAGCCAGTTACCTCGGAAAAAGAGTTGGTAGCTCTTGATCCGGCAAACAAACCACCGC
TGGTAGCGGTGGTTTTTTTGTTTGCAAGCAGCAGATTACGCGCAGAAAAAAAGGATCTCAAGAAGATCCT
TTGATTTTCTACCGAAGAAAGGCCCACCCGTGAAGGTGAGCCAGTGAGT
